>Addgene plasmid #133128 | pPCK | addgene full sequence | sequence record 271764 | Addgene NGS Result
CACCTCTGACTTGAGCGTCGATTTTTGTGATGCTCGTCAGGGGGGCGGAGCCTATGGAAAAACGCCAGCA
ACGCGGCCTTTTTACGGTTCCTGGCCTTTTGCTGGCCTTTTGCTCACATGTTCTTTCCTGCGTTATCCCC
TGATTCTGTGGATAACCGTATTACCGCCTTTGAGTGAGCTGATACCGCTCGCCGCAGCCGAACGACCGAG
CGCAGCGAGTCAGTGAGCGAGGAACGCGAAGAGCGCCTGATGCGGAAGCTTTCGATAAATTGAAAATGCA
GCAATAGAGGAAACACGGTTTGTTTGAGTGAAAACAGCCGTGTTTTTTCATTTACCGCCATAAAAATTTG
AAACGGATCACAAATCATGAAAAAAATACGTTCAAATTAGAACTAATTATCGAAAATTTGATCTAGTTAA
CATTTTTTAGGTATAAATAGTTTTAAAATAGATCTAGTTTGGATTTTTAATTTTAAATTATCAATGAGGT
GAAGTATGACTGACTTAAACAAACTCGTTAAAGAACTTAATGACTTAGGGCTTACCGATGTTAAGGAAAT
TGTGTATAACCCGAGTTATGAACAACTTTTCGAGGAAGAAACCAAACCGGGTTTGGAGGGTTTCGATAAA
GGGACGTTAACCACGCTTGGCGCGGTTGCCGTCGATACGGGGATTTTTACCGGTCGTTCACCGAAAGATA
AATATATCGTTTGCGATGAAACTACGAAAGACACCGTTTGGTGGAACAGCGAAGCGGCGAAAAACGATAA
CAAACCGATGACGCAAGAAACTTGGAAAAGTTTGAGAGAATTAGTGGCGAAACAACTTTCCGGTAAACGT
TTATTCGTGGTAGAAGGTTACTGCGGCGCCAGTGAAAAACACCGTATCGGTGTGCGTATGGTTACTGAAG
TGGCATGGCAGGCGCATTTTGTGAAAAACATGTTTATCCGACCGACCGATGAAGAGTTGAAAAATTTCAA
AGCGGATTTTACCGTGTTAAACGGTGCTAAATGTACTAATCCGAACTGGAAAGAACAAGGTTTGAACAGT
GAAAACTTTGTCGCTTTCAATATTACCGAAGGTATTCAGCTTATCGGCGGTACTTGGTACGGCGGTGAAA
TGAAAAAAGGTATGTTCTCAATGATGAACTACTTCCTGCCGTTAAAAGGTGTGGCTTCCATGCACTGTTC
CGCCAACGTAGGTAAAGACGGTGACGTGGCTATTTTCTTCGGTTTATCCGGTACGGGTAAAACAACGCTT
TCGACCGATCCTAAACGCCAATTAATCGGTGATGACGAACACGGTTGGGATGAATCCGGCGTATTTAACT
TTGAAGGCGGTTGTTACGCGAAAACCATTAACTTATCTCAAGAAAACGAACCGGATATTTACGGCGCAAT
CCGTCGTGACGCATTATTAGAAAACGTCGTGGTTCGTGCAGACGGTTCCGTTGACTTTGACGACGGTTCA
AAAACAGAAAATACCCGTGTTTCATATCCGATTTACCACATCGACAACATCGTTCGTCCGGTATCGAAAG
CCGGTCATGCAACCAAAGTGATTTTCTTAACCGCGGACGCATTCGGCGTATTGCCGCCGGTTTCAAAACT
GACTCCGGAACAAACCGAATACTACTTCTTATCCGGCTTTACTGCAAAATTAGCGGGTACGGAACGCGGC
GTAACCGAACCGACTCCGACATTCTCGGCCTGTTTCGGTGCGGCATTCTTAAGCCTGCATCCGATTCAAT
ATGCGGACGTGTTGGTCGAACGCATGAAAGCCTCCGGTGCGGAAGCTTATTTGGTGAACACCGGTTGGAA
CGGCACGGGTAAACGTATTTCAATCAAAGATACCCGCGGTATTATCGATGCGATTTTGGACGGTTCAATC
GAAAAAGCGGAAATGGGCGAATTGCCAATCTTTAATTTAGCGATTCCTAAAGCATTACCGGGTGTTGATC
CTGCTATTTTGGATCCGCGCGATACTTACGCAGACAAAGCGCAATGGCAAGTTAAAGCGGAAGATTTGGC
AAACCGTTTCGTGAAAAACTTTGTGAAATATACGGCGAATCCGGAAGCGGCTAAATTAGTTGGCGCCGGT
CCAAAAGCATAAAACTGTAAAAGCATAGTATGTGCATGATTCGGTAAACTACCGAATAAAATCTGAAAAA
TAAAGGCTGAGTATTTCCACTCAGCCTTTTGTTTTGGAAATTAGAAGTTGTTTAGAAAGATAAACGGCGC
GGCTTATTCGTCCGTATTATTTGGGGACATAAAAAACCCGTTGATAAACAACGGGTTTGTCATCTTAACA
GGTTATTAGGCCGCCGGCACGGTACCGAGCTCGAATTCACTGGCCGTCGTTTTACAACGTCGTGACTGGG
AAAACCCTGGCGTTACCCAACTTAATCGCCTTGCAGCACATCCCCCTTTCGCCAGCTGGCGTAATAGCGA
AGAGGCCCGCACCGATCGCCCTTCCCAACAGTTGCGCAGCCTGAATGGCGAATGGCGCCAGATGAAGCAG
AGCGCGCCTTCGCTGTCCTATTCAATGTATTGGGGATCGAAGCCCCCGACCGCGAACGCCTTGCCTTCTA
TCTGCGATTGGACCCTCTGACTTGGGGTTGATGTTCATGCCGCCTGTTTTTCCTGCTCATTGGCACGTTT
CGCAACCTGTTCTCATTGCGGACACCTTTTCCAGCCTCGTTTGGAAAGTTTCATTGCCAGTAATACCAAT
GCTTTAGAAAGAAAAAGGGATCGAACTTTTGACATTCGATCCCTTTTTCTGTAATCTGTTTCGTGCGTTC
TTTGCTAAGATACAGACCCTAGACAAGTCATATCTTAGCAAAGGGTAGCTAGTAATGCAAGAGATTGCGA
AGCGTCCCTACTACCAAAAAACCATTCAACGACGTAAACAGACAAACGCAAACCTTAAATTAGACGGTCT
TCAGCTCGGACTTCGGAAGAATAAACAGGCGTAGAAGTGATAACGTTCTTAATACGAAAATTAAGCTCTG
TCTCCGTTTCGTGCTACGGTTAGAAAGGCGAAAGCCCCAAGAAATACAAGCACACCTGATAAGCGAGATT
TAAGGATAACAGCGAAATTCAATAGGGTCTGAATTTCCAAACTAGGTTAAATGCCACGACGTTTTATTGT
TGCCCCATTCAAGCAACATTTGAGAACCGAATAGAAATCTTTTAGTAAAAAGCGTTCTTTTTTGGGTCAG
CGGTTAATGTGGACGGTTTAACGGTTTTTCCCCTGCGGGTCGTATTGGAAAGCCATTGAAAAGCTGATGG
ATAACTCTGCGAGTTACCCACGAGCTTTCCAACAGCTTTCCAACACTAAAAACCTACCGCCCACAATAAC
CACTTCCCTAATAATAAAATTTTTTTATTTTTATTTTGGTTCAAAGGCTCACGATGTTCGCCTAATAAAA
CGAAGTCGCCTATCGGCTCCGCTGATTTTTATATATCACTCTCGGGGCTTTTGGTGTACTATTGTCTTTT
GTAATAGCAAGGACACAAAAAGGGTACTCTTCGAGTTTCCTTTTTGACCTTGCAAAAGGGCTTTGCCCCC
TTGACCCCCGACCGCTTTCAGCGGTCAAAATAGAAGAACGGACACCATTATGAAACGTGAGAAAGAGATA
AAAATCAGGCTCACCGAAAACGAGTATCAAGCCTTGTTAGAGAGAAAAACGAAAGCAAGGCTTGCGGAGT
GGGTTCGGGAAGTTGCCCTGGAACAGCAACCTAAGCGACAGCCGAAAGTAATCGACCCTGCGTTACTGTT
CGAGCTGAACCGCATAGGCGTAAACCTGAACCAAATCGCCCGACAATGCAACAGTCAAAAGCCGAGCATT
GACCTTGTTAGCGTGTTGGCGACCTTGCGAGAAATTGAAAAAAATCTCAAAAAATTGCGAGAATTGAGCC
TATGATCGTTAAATTTTTTAAGAAACACGGTAAGGGAAAAGCTAGTAGTTGCAAGGCTTGCGTGGACTAT
TTACTAAATAAGCCTGACGACACCGCCCAAATCCTGCAGGGCGATCCCCGACTATCACAAAGTATTGCTG
ATAGTCTTGATTTTAATAACACTTACACCGCAGGTTGCTTGTCTTTTGAAGAAAGCGACCTACCCGAAAT
ACAAAAGCGTGAGATTATGGCACGCTTTGAAAAGGCAATGTTTGCAGGGCTTGAGCCTGAACAATATAAC
ATTGCGTGGGTACAACACACCGACAAAGGAAGGCTTGAGCTGAATTTCGTTATCCCAAACGTAGAGATGA
CAAGCGGAAAACGCCTACAACCTTACTACGACAGGGCAGACCGCCCACTTGCTGAAAACTTCAAGCAGGT
AATCAACCACGAATACAGCCTAAGCGACCCAAACAACCCTATAAAGCAAAAAAACCTGATTGACCGCAAA
GACCTACCAACCGACAAAAAACAGGCTTTACAGGCGATTACGGACGGTTTAACAGCTTTAGCGAACGCAG
GGCAGATAAACGACCGACAGGACGTTATAAATGCCCTAGAACGTGCAGGTTTTGAAATTGCACGCATTAC
GCCAAAAAACCTATCAATCAAGACTGACGGACAGAATTTAAGATTAAAAGGGGCTTTCTATGAGCAAGAT
TTTAGATTTAGCACAGACCTTTCAGCAGACATCACAGAAAGAGCTAGAGAGTACAAGCGAGATAGTGCAG
AACGCTATCAAACGGCACGAGCAAAACTTGATACAGCAGTTACAGCACGCAGGGAACAATTTAGCCGAAA
ATATCCAAATCGAGCAGGCGAAATTGATAAAAAATACCGTGAGAATGTATCGCTTGCCGACCCTAATCGC
CTTGACGATATTAACCTTGATAGCCATAACCACTCCATATCCGGATCTTTAATAAGTTGTTTAAAAATTT
TGGTGAATTTATCCAATTTTGTCCATCTTCTAAAAGTTTTAAAAACAGTATTATACTTTCCAAAGCATTC
TGGTAAATATCGCCATGGGCAGCCTGTTTTCAGGCGATATAAGATTCCTGTGAAAATATTTCTTAAATTT
GGTTTGTCATAGATATTCAAATCTAGGATAATAGGCTTTAGTTTCAACCAAAATCGAATTCTTGAAGACG
AAAGGGCCTCGTGATACGCCTATTTTTATAGGTTAATGTCATGATAATAATGGTTTCTTAGACGTCAGGT
GGCACTTTTCGGGGAAATGTGCGCGGAACCCCTATTTGTTTATTTTTCTAAATACATTCAAATATGTATC
CGCTCATGAGACAATAACCCTGATAAATGCTTCAATAATATTGAAAAAGGAAGAGTATGAGTATTCAACA
TTTCCGTGTCGCCCTTATTCCCTTTTTTGCGGCATTTTGCCTTCCTGTTTTTGCTCACCCAGAAACGCTG
GTGAAAGTAAAAGATGCTGAAGATCAGTTGGGTGCACGAGTGGGTTACATCGAACTGGATCTCAACAGCG
GTAAGATCCTTGAGAGTTTTCGCCCCGAAGAACGTTTTCCAATGATGAGCACTTTTAAAGTTCTGCTATG
TGGCGCGGTATTATCCCGTGTTGACGCCGGGCAAGAGCAACTCGGTCGCCGCATACACTATTCTCAGAAT
GACTTGGTTGAGTACTCACCAGTCACAGAAAAGCATCTTACGGATGGCATGACAGTAAGAGAATTATGCA
GTGCTGCCATAACCATGAGTGATAACACTGCGGCCAACTTACTTCTGACAACGATCGGAGGACCGAAGGA
GCTAACCGCTTTTTTGCACAACATGGGGGATCATGTAACTCGCCTTGATCGTTGGGAACCGGAGCTGAAT
GAAGCCATACCAAACGACGAGCGTGACACCACGATGCCTGCAGCAATGGCAACAACGTTGCGCAAACTAT
TAACTGGCGAACTACTTACTCTAGCTTCCCGGCAACAATTAATAGACTGGATGGAGGCGGATAAAGTTGC
AGGACCACTTCTGCGCTCGGCCCTTCCGGCTGGCTGGTTTATTGCTGATAAATCTGGAGCCGGTGAGCGT
GGATCTCGCGGTATCATTGCAGCACTGGGGCCAGATGGTAAGCCCTCCCGTATCGTAGTTATCTACACGA
CGGGGAGTCAGGCAACTATGGATGAACGAAATAGACAGATCGCTGAGATAGGTGCCTCACTGATTAAGCA
TTGGTAACTGTCAGACCAAGTTTACTCATATATACTTTAGATTGATTTAAAACTTCATTTTTAATTTAAA
AGGATCTAGGTGAAGATCCTTTTTGATAATCTCATGACCAAAATCCCTTAACGTGAGTTTTCGTTCCACT
GAGCGTCAGACCCCAATTACACGCCACTGGCTGTGCTTGCTGGGGTGACGGTGGCAACGGTGGCGGCCTT
GCTGGGCTATCGCGTTGGAAAGAAACGAGGGAAAGGGGACTGATAAACCGGTCTTAGCCCCTCCCCTTGG
TGTCCAACCGCTCTGTAGGATCGAATTCCTGCAGCCCGTCATTAAGTAATGTTTGAAGCATAAGAATAGA
GAGTTAGTATTATTTTTTGCGATTACATTTTACTACTCTCTATTTTTTTATTTCAAATGTTCAACAGACC
CTATTATAGAAGCCCCCATGAATAAATCGCTCATCATTTTCGGCATCGTCAACATAACCTCGGACAGTTT
CTCCGATGGAGGCCGGTATCTGGCGCCCAATACGCAAACCGCCTCTCCCCGCGCGTTGGCCGATTCATTA
ATGCAGCTGGCACGACAGGTTTCCCGACTGGAAAGCGGGCAGTGAGCGCAACGCAATTAATGTGAGTTAG
CTCACTCATTAGGCACCCCAGGCTTTACACTTTATGCTTCCGGCTCGTATGTTGTGTGGAATTGTGAGCG
GATAACAATTTCACACAGGAAACAGCTATGACCATGATTACGCCAAGCTTTCTGCTAATCCTGTTACCAG
TGGCTGCTGCCAGTGGCGATAAGTCGTGTCTTACCGGGTTGGACTCAAGACGATAGTTACCGGATAAGGC
GCAGCGGTCGGGCTGAACGGGGGGTTCGTGCACACAGCCCAGCTTGGAGCGAACGACCTACACCGAACTG
AGATACCTACAGCGTGAGCTATGAGAAAGCGCCACGCTTCCCGAAGGGAGAAAGGCGGACAGGTATCCGG
TAAGCGGCAGGGTCGGAACAGGAGAGCGCACGAGGGAGCTTCCAGGGGGAAACGCCTGGTATCTTTATAG
TCCTGTCGGGTTTCGC
Features (pLannotate 1.2.2; 10 found; start..end, strand, type, name):
    496..2109    +  CDS            pckA: PCKA_ACTSZ - Experimental evidence at protein level: Swiss-Prot protein existence level 1. Involved in gluconeogenesis. Catalyzes the conversion of oxaloacetate (OAA) to phosphoenolpyruvate (PEP) through direct phosphoryl transfer between the nucleoside triphosphate and OAA (By similarity). From Actinobacillus succinogenes (strain ATCC 55618 / DSM 22257 / 130Z).
   2345..2502    +  CDS            lacZα (fragment): LacZα fragment of β-galactosidase; lacZ fragment
   5202..5306    +  promoter       AmpR promoter: bla
   5307..6164    +  CDS            bla: BLAT_ECOLX - Experimental evidence at protein level: Swiss-Prot protein existence level 1. TEM-type are the most prevalent beta-lactamases in enterobacteria; they hydrolyze the beta-lactam bond in susceptible beta-lactam antibiotics, thus conferring resistance to penicillins and cephalosporins. TEM-3 and TEM-4 are capable of hydrolyzing cefotaxime and ceftazidime. TEM-5 is capable of hydrolyzing ceftazidime. TEM-6 is capable of hydrolyzing ceftazidime and aztreonam. TEM-8/CAZ-2, TEM- 16/CAZ-7 and TEM-24/CAZ-6 are markedly active against ceftazidime. IRT- 4 shows resistance to beta-lactamase in
   6460..6478    -  misc_feature   MCS (fragment): pBluescript multiple cloning site
   6670..6765    +  CDS            lacI (fragment): lac repressor; lacI; The lac repressor binds to the lac operator to inhibit transcription in E. coli. This inhibition can be relieved by adding lactose or isopropyl-β-D-thiogalactopyranoside (IPTG).
   6778..6799    +  protein_bind   CAP binding site: CAP binding activates transcription in the presence of cAMP. E. coli catabolite activator protein
   6814..6844    +  promoter       lac promoter: promoter for the E. coli lac operon
   6852..6868    +  protein_bind   lac operator: The lac repressor binds to the lac operator to inhibit transcription in E. coli. This inhibition can be relieved by adding lactose or isopropyl-β-D-thiogalactopyranoside (IPTG). lac repressor encoded by lacI
   6911..60      +  rep_origin     ori (fragment) (across the origin): high-copy-number ColE1/pMB1/pBR322/pUC origin of replication
