[The description below was written by a language model from this plasmid's Addgene catalogue record and pLannotate feature annotations shown in this document.]
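Description:
pPCK is a 7,226 bp bacterial expression plasmid built on the pLGZ920 backbone (5,403 bp without insert) that carries the PEP-carboxykinase gene, pckA, from Actinobacillus succinogenes. The 1,617 bp insert was introduced by Gibson cloning and, according to the record, is driven by the PEP-carboxykinase promoter. The feature table places the pckA coding sequence at roughly positions 496 to 2109 on the forward strand and matches it to the enzyme of A. succinogenes strain 130Z. The promoter itself is not annotated as a separate feature, although unannotated sequence lies upstream of the coding region. PEP carboxykinase interconverts oxaloacetate and phosphoenolpyruvate, a step linking glycolytic intermediates to the C4 branch of metabolism.

Selection in E. coli is by ampicillin, conferred by a TEM-type bla gene under its own AmpR promoter. The only replication element annotated is a fragment of a ColE1/pMB1-type origin spanning the sequence start, and the catalogue lists copy number as unknown. A long stretch between about positions 2500 and 5200 has no annotation, so any additional replicon that would support maintenance in A. succinogenes is not identified by the record. The remaining features are cloning-vector remnants: fragments of lacZα, lacI and a pBluescript-type multiple cloning site, together with a CAP binding site, lac promoter and lac operator, which sit far from pckA and are not recorded as driving it. Based on the associated publication, the plasmid was made for metabolic engineering of A. succinogenes, where additional pckA expression was used to probe succinic acid biosynthesis.
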