Addgene plasmid #133128: pPCK
Purpose: a recombinant plasmid, expressing pckA PEP-carboxykinase) gene
Depositing lab: Gregg Beckham. Depositing organization: National Laboratory of the Rockies (NLR). Publication: Metabolic Engineering of Actinobacillus succinogenes Provides Insights into Succinic Acid Biosynthesis. Guarnieri MT, Chou YC, Salvachua D, Mohagheghi A, St John PC, Peterson DJ, Bomble YJ, Beckham GT. Appl Environ Microbiol. 2017 Aug 17;83(17). pii: AEM.00996-17. doi: 10.1128/AEM.00996-17. Print 2017 Sep 1. PubMed 28625987.
Backbone
  Vector backbone: pLGZ920
  Backbone manufacturer: Pil Kim
  Backbone size w/o insert (bp): 5403
  Total vector size (bp): 7226
  Vector type: Bacterial Expression
Growth in bacteria
  Bacterial resistance: Ampicillin, 100 μg/mL
  Growth temperature: 37°C
  Growth strain: DH5alpha
  Copy number: Unknown
Gene/Insert
  Gene/Insert name: PEP-carboxykinase gene (alt name: pckA)
  Species: Actinobacillus succinogenes
  Insert size (bp): 1617
  Promoter: PEP-carboxykinase promoter
  Cloning method: Gibson Cloning
  Sequencing primers: 5′ GCAGCAATAGAGGAAACACGGTTTG; 3′ GGATTTGGTACCGTGCCGGCGGCCTAATAACCTG
Terms and licenses: Academic/Nonprofit Terms; Industry Terms: Not Available to Industry
How to cite: pPCK was a gift from Gregg Beckham (Addgene plasmid # 133128 ; http://n2t.net/addgene:133128 ; RRID:Addgene_133128)
